>Addgene plasmid #52141 | pChlr-1NQ | depositor partial sequence | sequence record 80532 | M13F(-40)
GGTCTCACGGACATATAATGGAATTTTCCCAAGACCAGCATGGGAACAGATTCATTCAGCTGAAACTGGA
GCGTGCCACACCAGCTGAGCGCCAGCTTGTCTTCAATGAAATCCTCCAGAGAGACCAAGCTTGGCGTAAT
CATGGTCATAGCTGTTTCCTGTGTGAAATTGTTATCCGCTCACAATTCCACACAACATACGAGCCGGAAG
CATAAAGTGTAAAGCCTGGGGTGCCTAATGAGTGAGCTAACTCACATTAATTGCGTTGCGCTCACTGCCC
GCTTTCCAGTCGGGAAACCTGTCGTGCCAGCTGCATTAATGAATCGGCCAACGCGCGGGGAGAGGCGGTT
TGCGTATTGGGCGCTCTTCCG
