>Addgene plasmid #52141 | pChlr-1NQ | addgene partial sequence | sequence record 83112 | M13pUC-Fwd 5'-CCCAGTCACGACGTTGTAAAACG-3'
CGGACATATAATGGAATTTTCCCAAGACCAGCATGGGAACAGATTCATTCAGCTGAAACTGGAGCGTGCC
ACACCAGCTGAGCGCCAGCTTGTCTTCAATGAAATCCTCCAGAGAGACCAAGCTTGGCGTAATCATGGTC
ATAGCTGTTTCCTGTGTGAAATTGTTATCCGCTCACAATTCCACACAACATACGAGCCGGAAGCATAAAG
TGTAAAGCCTGGGGTGCCTAATGAGTGAGCTAACTCACATTAATTGCGTTGCGCTCACTGCCCGCTTTCC
AGTCGGGAAACCTGTCGTGCCAGCTGCATTAATGAATCGGCCAACGCGCGGGGAGAGGCGGTTTGCGTAT
TGGGCGCTCTTCCGCTTCCTCGCTCACTGACTCGCTGCGCTCGGTCGTTCGGCTGCGGCGAGCGGTATCA
GCTCACTCAAAGGCGGTAATACGGTTATCCACAGAATCAGGGGATAACGCAGGAAAGAACATGTGAGCAA
AAGGCCAGCAAAAGGCCAGGAACCGTAAAAAGGCCGCGTTGCTGGCGTTTTTCCATAGGCTCCGCCCCCC
TGACGAGCATCACAAAAATCGACGCTCAAGTCAGAGGTGGTGAAACCCGACAGGACTATAAAGATACCAG
GCGTTTCCCCCTGGAAGCTCCCTCGTGCGCTCTCCTGTTCCGACCCTGCCGCTTACCGGATACCTGTCCG
CCTTTCTCCCTTCGGGAAGCGTGGCGCTTTCTCATAGCTCACGCTGTAGGTATCTCAGTTCGGTGTAGGT
CGTTCGCTCCAAGCTGGGCTGTGTGCACGAACCCCCCGTTCAGCCCGACCGCTGCGCCTTATCCGGTAAC
TATCGTCTTGAGTC
