[The description below was written by a language model from this plasmid's Addgene catalogue record.]
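Description:
pChlr-1NQ is a small, high-copy bacterial plasmid (about 2.3 kb in total) that serves as a module donor in a library for the modular assembly of designer PUF (Pumilio/FBF) RNA-binding proteins. Its backbone, pChlr-pNEB193, derives from the pUC-type cloning vector pNEB193, in which the original ampicillin resistance gene (bla) was replaced by the chloramphenicol resistance gene from pACYC using Gibson assembly. It is therefore propagated in E. coli under chloramphenicol selection. The record lists it as a bacterial expression vector, but it names no promoter or tag associated with the insert. No feature table is provided, so other backbone elements cannot be confirmed here. The M13 forward and reverse sequencing primers suggest the insert lies in the standard multiple cloning region.

The payload is a short fragment of the human PUM1 Pumilio homology domain (PUM-HD), designated module 1 and covering amino acids 25–60 of that domain. The recorded insert size of 36 appears to match the residue count rather than a length in base pairs, and the difference between backbone and total size does not clearly resolve this. Each PUF repeat contacts a single RNA base through key side chains. In this variant, position 12 of the repeat was changed from serine to asparagine, giving the 12N–16Q combination that directs recognition of uracil at nucleotide 8 of the eight-base target.

Combining this module with the corresponding variants of the other repeats allows PUM-HD scaffolds with custom RNA sequence specificity to be built. According to the associated work, such proteins are used for targeted post-transcriptional regulation of endogenous transcripts.
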