Addgene plasmid #52141: pChlr-1NQ
Purpose: Encodes module 1 with amino acids 12N-16Q for recognition of nt 8U
Depositing lab: Huimin Zhao. Depositing organization: University of Illinois at Urbana-Champaign. Publication: Modular assembly of designer PUF proteins for specific post-transcriptional regulation of endogenous RNA. Abil Z, Denard CA, Zhao H. J Biol Eng. 2014 Mar 1;8(1):7. 10.1186/1754-1611-8-7 PubMed 24581042.
Backbone
  Vector backbone: pChlr-pNEB193
  Backbone manufacturer: New England Biolabs
  Backbone size w/o insert (bp): 2280
  Total vector size (bp): 2340
  Modifications to backbone: Replaced the original ampicillin resistance gene Bla with the chloramphenicol resistance gene Cam from pACYC (New England Biolabs) using the Gibson Assembly method.
  Vector type: Bacterial Expression
Growth in bacteria
  Bacterial resistance: Chloramphenicol, 25 μg/mL
  Growth temperature: 37°C
  Growth strain: Top10
  Copy number: High Copy
Gene/Insert
  Gene/Insert name: Pumilio homology domain amino acids 25-60 (alt name: PUM-HD module 1)
  Species: H. sapiens (human)
  Insert size (bp): 36
  Mutation: Changed 12S to 12N in Module 1
  GenBank ID: D43951
  Entrez Gene: PUM1 (a.k.a. HSPUM, NEDMSF, PUMH, PUMH1, PUML1, SCA47)
  Cloning method: Unknown
  Sequencing primers: 5′ M13 For; 3′ M13 Rev
Terms and licenses: Academic/Nonprofit Terms; Industry Terms: Not Available to Industry
How to cite: pChlr-1NQ was a gift from Huimin Zhao (Addgene plasmid # 52141 ; http://n2t.net/addgene:52141 ; RRID:Addgene_52141)
